>Addgene plasmid #116562 | pHAGE-PIK3CD-A396T | addgene full sequence | sequence record 243101 | Addgene NGS Result
TGGAAGGGCTAATTCACTCCCAAAGAAGACAAGATATCCTTGATCTGTGGATCTACCACACACAAGGCTA
CTTCCCTGATTAGCAGAACTACACACCAGGGCCAGGGGTCAGATATCCACTGACCTTTGGATGGTGCTAC
AAGCTAGTACCAGTTGAGCCAGATAAGGTAGAAGAGGCCAATAAAGGAGAGAACACCAGCTTGTTACACC
CTGTGAGCCTGCATGGGATGGATGACCCGGAGAGAGAAGTGTTAGAGTGGAGGTTTGACAGCCGCCTAGC
ATTTCATCACGTGGCCCGAGAGCTGCATCCGGAGTACTTCAAGAACTGCTGATATCGAGCTTGCTACAAG
GGACTTTCCGCTGGGGACTTTCCAGGGAGGCGTGGCCTGGGCGGGACTGGGGAGTGGCGAGCCCTCAGAT
CCTGCATATAAGCAGCTGCTTTTTGCCTGTACTGGGTCTCTCTGGTTAGACCAGATCTGAGCCTGGGAGC
TCTCTGGCTAACTAGGGAACCCACTGCTTAAGCCTCAATAAAGCTTGCCTTGAGTGCTTCAAGTAGTGTG
TGCCCGTCTGTTGTGTGACTCTGGTAACTAGAGATCCCTCAGACCCTTTTAGTCAGTGTGGAAAATCTCT
AGCAGTGGCGCCCGAACAGGGACTTGAAAGCGAAAGGGAAACCAGAGGAGCTCTCTCGACGCAGGACTCG
GCTTGCTGAAGCGCGCACGGCAAGAGGCGAGGGGCGGCGACTGGTGAGTACGCCAAAAATTTTGACTAGC
GGAGGCTAGAAGGAGAGAGATGGGTGCGAGAGCGTCAGTATTAAGCGGGGGAGAATTAGATCGCGATGGG
AAAAAATTCGGTTAAGGCCAGGGGGAAAGAAAAAATATAAATTAAAACATATAGTATGGGCAAGCAGGGA
GCTAGAACGATTCGCAGTTAATCCTGGCCTGTTAGAAACATCAGAAGGCTGTAGACAAATACTGGGACAG
CTACAACCATCCCTTCAGACAGGATCAGAAGAACTTAGATCATTATATAATACAGTAGCAACCCTCTATT
GTGTGCATCAAAGGATAGAGATAAAAGACACCAAGGAAGCTTTAGACAAGATAGAGGAAGAGCAAAACAA
AAGTAAGACCACCGCACAGCAAGCGGCCGGCCGCTGATCTTCAGACCTGGAGGAGGAGATATGAGGGACA
ATTGGAGAAGTGAATTATATAAATATAAAGTAGTAAAAATTGAACCATTAGGAGTAGCACCCACCAAGGC
AAAGAGAAGAGTGGTGCAGAGAGAAAAAAGAGCAGTGGGAATAGGAGCTTTGTTCCTTGGGTTCTTGGGA
GCAGCAGGAAGCACTATGGGCGCAGCGTCAATGACGCTGACGGTACAGGCCAGACAATTATTGTCTGGTA
TAGTGCAGCAGCAGAACAATTTGCTGAGGGCTATTGAGGCGCAACAGCATCTGTTGCAACTCACAGTCTG
GGGCATCAAGCAGCTCCAGGCAAGAATCCTGGCTGTGGAAAGATACCTAAAGGATCAACAGCTCCTGGGG
ATTTGGGGTTGCTCTGGAAAACTCATTTGCACCACTGCTGTGCCTTGGAATGCTAGTTGGAGTAATAAAT
CTCTGGAACAGATTTGGAATCACACGACCTGGATGGAGTGGGACAGAGAAATTAACAATTACACAAGCTT
AATACACTCCTTAATTGAAGAATCGCAAAACCAGCAAGAAAAGAATGAACAAGAATTATTGGAATTAGAT
AAATGGGCAAGTTTGTGGAATTGGTTTAACATAACAAATTGGCTGTGGTATATAAAATTATTCATAATGA
TAGTAGGAGGCTTGGTAGGTTTAAGAATAGTTTTTGCTGTACTTTCTATAGTGAATAGAGTTAGGCAGGG
ATATTCACCATTATCGTTTCAGACCCACCTCCCAACCCCGAGGGGACCCGACAGGCCCGAAGGAATAGAA
GAAGAAGGTGGAGAGAGAGACAGAGACAGATCCATTCGATTAGTGAACGGATCTCGACGGTATCGCCGAA
TTCACAAATGGCAGTATTCATCCACAATTTTAAAAGAAAAGGGGGGATTGGGGGGTACAGTGCAGGGGAA
AGAATAGTAGACATAATAGCAACAGACATACAAACTAAAGAATTACAAAAACAAATTACAAAAATTCAAA
ATTTTCGGGTTTATTACAGGGACAGCAGAGATCCAGTTTGGACTAGTCGTGAGGCTCCGGTGCCCGTCAG
TGGGCAGAGCGCACATCGCCCACAGTCCCCGAGAAGTTGGGGGGAGGGGTCGGCAATTGAACCGGTGCCT
AGAGAAGGTGGCGCGGGGTAAACTGGGAAAGTGATGTCGTGTACTGGCTCCGCCTTTTTCCCGAGGGTGG
GGGAGAACCGTATATAAGTGCAGTAGTCGCCGTGAACGTTCTTTTTCGCAACGGGTTTGCCGCCAGAACA
CAGGTAAGTGCCGTGTGTGGTTCCCGCGGGCCTGGCCTCTTTACGGGTTATGGCCCTTGCGTGCCTTGAA
TTACTTCCACCTGGCTGCAGTACGTGATTCTTGATCCCGAGCTTCGGGTTGGAAGTGGGTGGGAGAGTTC
GAGGCCTTGCGCTTAAGGAGCCCCTTCGCCTCGTGCTTGAGTTGAGGCCTGGCCTGGGCGCTGGGGCCGC
CGCGTGCGAATCTGGTGGCACCTTCGCGCCTGTCTCGCTGCTTTCGATAAGTCTCTAGCCATTTAAAATT
TTTGATGACCTGCTGCGACGCTTTTTTTCTGGCAAGATAGTCTTGTAAATGCGGGCCAAGATCTGCACAC
TGGTATTTCGGTTTTTGGGGCCGCGGGCGGCGACGGGGCCCGTGCGTCCCAGCGCACATGTTCGGCGAGG
CGGGGCCTGCGAGCGCGGCCACCGAGAATCGGACGGGGGTAGTCTCAAGCTGGCCGGCCTGCTCTGGTGC
CTGGCCTCGCGCCGCCGTGTATCGCCCCGCCCTGGGCGGCAAGGCTGGCCCGGTCGGCACCAGTTGCGTG
AGCGGAAAGATGGCCGCTTCCCGGCCCTGCTGCAGGGAGCTCAAAATGGAGGACGCGGCGCTCGGGAGAG
CGGGCGGGTGAGTCACCCACACAAAGGAAAAGGGCCTTTCCGTCCTCAGCCGTCGCTTCATGTGACTCCA
CGGAGTACCGGGCGCCGTCCAGGCACCTCGATTAGTTCTCGAGCTTTTGGAGTACGTCGTCTTTAGGTTG
GGGGGAGGGGTTTTATGCGATGGAGTTTCCCCACACTGAGTGGGTGGAGACTGAAGTTAGGCCAGCTTGG
CACTTGATGTAATTCTCCTTGGAATTTGCCCTTTTTGAGTTTGGATCTTGGTTCATTCTCAAGCCTCAGA
CAGTGGTTCAAAGTTTTTTTCTTCCATTTCAGGTGTCGTGAAGCGGCCCTGCAGATATCAACAAGTTTGT
ACAAAAAAGTTGGCACCATGCCCCCTGGGGTGGACTGCCCCATGGAATTCTGGACCAAGGAGGAGAATCA
GAGCGTTGTGGTTGACTTCCTGCTGCCCACAGGGGTCTACCTGAACTTCCCTGTGTCCCGCAATGCCAAC
CTCAGCACCATCAAGCAGCTGCTGTGGCACCGCGCCCAGTATGAGCCGCTCTTCCACATGCTCAGTGGCC
CCGAGGCCTATGTGTTCACCTGCATCAACCAGACAGCGGAGCAGCAAGAGCTGGAGGACGAGCAACGGCG
TCTGTGTGACGTGCAGCCCTTCCTGCCCGTCCTGCGCCTGGTGGCCCGTGAGGGCGACCGCGTGAAGAAG
CTCATCAACTCACAGATCAGCCTCCTCATCGGCAAAGGCCTCCACGAGTTTGACTCCTTGTGCGACCCAG
AAGTGAACGACTTTCGCGCCAAGATGTGCCAATTCTGCGAGGAGGCGGCCGCCCGCCGGCAGCAGCTGGG
CTGGGAGGCCTGGCTGCAGTACAGTTTCCCCCTGCAGCTGGAGCCCTCGGCTCAAACCTGGGGGCCTGGT
ACCCTGCGGCTCCCGAACCGGGCCCTTCTGGTCAACGTTAAGTTTGAGGGCAGCGAGGAGAGCTTCACCT
TCCAGGTGTCCACCAAGGACGTGCCGCTGGCGCTGATGGCCTGTGCCCTGCGGAAGAAGGCCACAGTGTT
CCGGCAGCCGCTGGTGGAGCAGCCGGAAGACTACACGCTGCAGGTGAACGGCAGGCATGAGTACCTGTAT
GGCAGCTACCCGCTCTGCCAGTTCCAGTACATCTGCAGCTGCCTGCACAGTGGGTTGACCCCTCACCTGA
CCATGGTCCATTCCTCCTCCATCCTCGCCATGCGGGATGAGCAGAGCAACCCTGCCCCCCAGGTCCAGAA
ACCGCGTGCCAAACCACCTCCCATTCCTGCGAAGAAGCCTTCCTCTGTGTCCCTGTGGTCCCTGGAGCAG
CCGTTCCGCATCGAGCTCATCCAGGGCAGCAAAGTGAACGCCGACGAGCGGATGAAGCTGGTGGTGCAGG
CCGGGCTTTTCCACGGCAACGAGATGCTGTGCAAGACGGTGTCCAGCTCGGAGGTGAGCGTGTGCTCGGA
GCCCGTGTGGAAGCAGCGGCTGGAGTTCGACATCAACATCTGCGACCTGCCCCGCATGGCCCGTCTCTGC
TTTGCGCTGTACACCGTGATCGAGAAAGCCAAGAAGGCTCGCTCCACCAAGAAGAAGTCCAAGAAGGCGG
ACTGCCCCATTGCCTGGGCCAACCTCATGCTGTTTGACTACAAGGACCAGCTTAAGACCGGGGAACGCTG
CCTCTACATGTGGCCCTCCGTCCCAGATGAGAAGGGCGAGCTGCTGAACCCCACGGGCACTGTGCGCAGT
AACCCCAACACGGATAGCGCCGCTGCCCTGCTCATCTGCCTGCCCGAGGTGGCCCCGCACCCCGTGTACT
ACCCCGCCCTGGAGAAGATCTTGGAGCTGGGGCGACACAGCGAGTGTGTGCATGTCACCGAGGAGGAGCA
GCTGCAGCTGCGGGAAATCCTGGAGCGGCGGGGGTCTGGGGAGCTGTATGAGCACGAGAAGGACCTGGTG
TGGAAGCTGCGGCATGAAGTCCAGGAGCACTTCCCGGAGGCGCTAGCCCGGCTGCTGCTGGTCACCAAGT
GGAACAAGCATGAGGATGTGGCCCAGATGCTCTACCTGCTGTGCTCCTGGCCGGAGCTGCCCGTCCTGAG
CGCCCTGGAGCTGCTAGACTTCAGCTTCCCCGATTGCCACGTAGGCTCCTTCGCCATCAAGTCGCTGCGG
AAACTGACGGACGATGAGCTGTTCCAGTACCTGCTGCAGCTGGTGCAGGTGCTCAAGTACGAGTCCTACC
TGGACTGCGAGCTGACCAAATTCCTGCTGGACCGGGCCCTGGCCAACCGCAAGATCGGCCACTTCCTTTT
CTGGCACCTCCGCTCCGAGATGCACGTGCCGTCGGTGGCCCTGCGCTTCGGCCTCATCCTGGAGGCCTAC
TGCAGGGGCAGCACCCACCACATGAAGGTGCTGATGAAGCAGGGGGAAGCACTGAGCAAACTGAAGGCCC
TGAATGACTTCGTCAAGCTGAGCTCTCAGAAGACCCCCAAGCCCCAGACCAAGGAGCTGATGCACTTGTG
CATGCGGCAGGAGGCCTACCTAGAGGCCCTCTCCCACCTGCAGTCCCCACTCGACCCCAGCACCCTGCTG
GCTGAAGTCTGCGTGGAGCAGTGCACCTTCATGGACTCCAAGATGAAGCCCCTGTGGATCATGTACAGCA
ACGAGGAGGCAGGCAGCGGCGGCAGCGTGGGCATCATCTTTAAGAACGGGGATGACCTCCGGCAGGACAT
GCTGACCCTGCAGATGATCCAGCTCATGGACGTCCTGTGGAAGCAGGAGGGGCTGGACCTGAGGATGACC
CCCTATGGCTGCCTCCCCACCGGGGACCGCACAGGCCTCATTGAGGTGGTACTCCGTTCAGACACCATCG
CCAACATCCAACTCAACAAGAGCAACATGGCAGCCACAGCCGCCTTCAACAAGGATGCCCTGCTCAACTG
GCTGAAGTCCAAGAACCCGGGGGAGGCCCTGGATCGAGCCATTGAGGAGTTCACCCTCTCCTGTGCTGGC
TATTGTGTGGCCACATATGTGCTGGGCATTGGCGATCGGCACAGCGACAACATCATGATCCGAGAGAGTG
GGCAGCTGTTCCACATTGATTTTGGCCACTTTCTGGGGAATTTCAAGACCAAGTTTGGAATCAACCGCGA
GCGTGTCCCATTCATCCTCACCTACGACTTTGTCCATGTGATTCAGCAGGGGAAGACTAATAATAGTGAG
AAATTTGAACGGTTCCGGGGCTACTGTGAAAGGGCCTACACCATCCTGCGGCGCCACGGGCTTCTCTTCC
TCCACCTCTTTGCCCTGATGCGGGCGGCAGGCCTGCCTGAGCTCAGCTGCTCCAAAGACATCCAGTATCT
CAAGGACTCCCTGGCACTGGGGAAAACAGAGGAGGAGGCACTGAAGCACTTCCGAGTGAAGTTTAACGAA
GCCCTCCGTGAGAGCTGGAAAACCAAAGTGAACTGGCTGGCCCACAACGTGTCCAAAGACAACAGGCAGT
TGCCAACTTTCTTGTACAAAGTGGTGATATCCAATTAACCCTCACTAAAGGAAATGTGTGTTTAGTAGTT
GTAAACCCTATAGTGAGTCGTATTACCACCCAACTTTTCTATACAAAGTGGTTGATATCCAGCACAGTGG
CGGCCGCTCGAGTCTAGAGGGCCCGCGGTTCGAAGGTAAGCCTATCCCTAACCCTCTCCTCGGTCTCGAT
TCTACGCGTACCGGTTAGTAATGAGATCCCTCCCCCCCCCCTAACGTTACTGGCCGAAGCCGCTTGGAAT
AAGGCCGGTGTGCGTTTGTCTATATGTTATTTTCCACCATATTGCCGTCTTTTGGCAATGTGAGGGCCCG
GAAACCTGGCCCTGTCTTCTTGACGAGCATTCCTAGGGGTCTTTCCCCTCTCGCCAAAGGAATGCAAGGT
CTGTTGAATGTCGTGAAGGAAGCAGTTCCTCTGGAAGCTTCTTGAAGACAAACAACGTCTGTAGCGACCC
TTTGCAGGCAGCGGAACCCCCCACCTGGCGACAGGTGCCTCTGCGGCCAAAAGCCACGTGTATAAGATAC
ACCTGCAAAGGCGGCACAACCCCAGTGCCACGTTGTGAGTTGGATAGTTGTGGAAAGAGTCAAATGGCTC
TCCTCAAGCGTATTCAACAAGGGGCTGAAGGATGCCCAGAAGGTACCCCATTGTATGGGATCTGATCTGG
GGCCTCGGTGCACATGCTTTACATGTGTTTAGTCGAGGTTAAAAAAACGTCTAGGCCCCCCGAACCACGG
GGACGTGGTTTTCCTTTGAAAAACACGATGATAATATGGCCACACATATGACCGAGTACAAGCCCACGGT
GCGCCTCGCCACCCGCGACGACGTCCCCAGGGCCGTACGCACCCTCGCCGCCGCGTTCGCCGACTACCCC
GCCACGCGCCACACCGTCGATCCGGACCGCCACATCGAGCGGGTCACCGAGCTGCAAGAACTCTTCCTCA
CGCGCGTCGGGCTCGACATCGGCAAGGTGTGGGTCGCGGACGACGGCGCCGCGGTGGCGGTCTGGACCAC
GCCGGAGAGCGTCGAAGCGGGGGCGGTGTTCGCCGAGATCGGCCCGCGCATGGCCGAGTTGAGCGGTTCC
CGGCTGGCCGCGCAGCAACAGATGGAAGGCCTCCTGGCGCCGCACCGGCCCAAGGAGCCCGCGTGGTTCC
TGGCCACCGTCGGCGTCTCGCCCGACCACCAGGGCAAGGGTCTGGGCAGCGCCGTCGTGCTCCCCGGAGT
GGAGGCGGCCGAGCGCGCCGGGGTGCCCGCCTTCCTGGAGACCTCCGCGCCCCGCAACCTCCCCTTCTAC
GAGCGGCTCGGCTTCACCGTCACCGCCGACGTCGAGGTGCCCGAAGGACCGCGCACCTGGTGCATGACCC
GCAAGCCCGGTGCCTAAATCGATAGATCCTAATCAACCTCTGGATTACAAAATTTGTGAAAGATTGACTG
GTATTCTTAACTATGTTGCTCCTTTTACGCTATGTGGATACGCTGCTTTAATGCCTTTGTATCATGCTAT
TGCTTCCCGTATGGCTTTCATTTTCTCCTCCTTGTATAAATCCTGGTTGCTGTCTCTTTATGAGGAGTTG
TGGCCCGTTGTCAGGCAACGTGGCGTGGTGTGCACTGTGTTTGCTGACGCAACCCCCACTGGTTGGGGCA
TTGCCACCACCTGTCAGCTCCTTTCCGGGACTTTCGCTTTCCCCCTCCCTATTGCCACGGCGGAACTCAT
CGCCGCCTGCCTTGCCCGCTGCTGGACAGGGGCTCGGCTGTTGGGCACTGACAATTCCGTGGTGTTGTCG
GGGAAATCATCGTCCTTTCCTTGGCTGCTCGCCTGTGTTGCCACCTGGATTCTGCGCGGGACGTCCTTCT
GCTACGTCCCTTCGGCCCTCAATCCAGCGGACCTTCCTTCCCGCGGCCTGCTGCCGGCTCTGCGGCCTCT
TCCGCGTCTTCGCCTTCGCCCTCAGACGAGTCGGATCTCCCTTTGGGCCGCCTCCCCGCCTGAGATCCTT
TAAGACCAATGACTTACAAGGCAGCTGTAGATCTTAGCCACTTTTTAAAAGAAAAGGGGGGACTGGAAGG
GCTAATTCACTCCCAACGAAGACAAGATCTGCTTTTTGCTTGTACTGGGTCTCTCTGGTTAGACCAGATC
TGAGCCTGGGAGCTCTCTGGCTAACTAGGGAACCCACTGCTTAAGCCTCAATAAAGCTTGCCTTGAGTGC
TTCAAGTAGTGTGTGCCCGTCTGTTGTGTGACTCTGGTAACTAGAGATCCCTCAGACCCTTTTAGTCAGT
GTGGAAAATCTCTAGCAGTAGTAGTTCATGTCATCTTATTATTCAGTATTTATAACTTGCAAAGAAATGA
ATATCAGAGAGTGAGAGGCCCGGGTTAATTAAGGAAAGGGCTAGATCATTCTTGAAGACGAAAGGGCCTC
GTGATACGCCTATTTTTATAGGTTAATGTCATGATAATAATGGTTTCTTAGACGTCAGGTGGCACTTTTC
GGGGAAATGTGCGCGGAACCCCTATTTGTTTATTTTTCTAAATACATTCAAATATGTATCCGCTCATGAG
ACAATAACCCTGATAAATGCTTCAATAATATTGAAAAAGGAAGAGTATGAGTATTCAACATTTCCGTGTC
GCCCTTATTCCCTTTTTTGCGGCATTTTGCCTTCCTGTTTTTGCTCACCCAGAAACGCTGGTGAAAGTAA
AAGATGCTGAAGATCAGTTGGGTGCACGAGTGGGTTACATCGAACTGGATCTCAACAGCGGTAAGATCCT
TGAGAGTTTTCGCCCCGAAGAACGTTTTCCAATGATGAGCACTTTTAAAGTTCTGCTATGTGGCGCGGTA
TTATCCCGTGTTGACGCCGGGCAAGAGCAACTCGGTCGCCGCATACACTATTCTCAGAATGACTTGGTTG
AGTACTCACCAGTCACAGAAAAGCATCTTACGGATGGCATGACAGTAAGAGAATTATGCAGTGCTGCCAT
AACCATGAGTGATAACACTGCGGCCAACTTACTTCTGACAACGATCGGAGGACCGAAGGAGCTAACCGCT
TTTTTGCACAACATGGGGGATCATGTAACTCGCCTTGATCGTTGGGAACCGGAGCTGAATGAAGCCATAC
CAAACGACGAGCGTGACACCACGATGCCTGTAGCAATGGCAACAACGTTGCGCAAACTATTAACTGGCGA
ACTACTTACTCTAGCTTCCCGGCAACAATTAATAGACTGGATGGAGGCGGATAAAGTTGCAGGACCACTT
CTGCGCTCGGCCCTTCCGGCTGGCTGGTTTATTGCTGATAAATCTGGAGCCGGTGAGCGTGGGTCTCGCG
GTATCATTGCAGCACTGGGGCCAGATGGTAAGCCCTCCCGTATCGTAGTTATCTACACGACGGGGAGTCA
GGCAACTATGGATGAACGAAATAGACAGATCGCTGAGATAGGTGCCTCACTGATTAAGCATTGGTAACTG
TCAGACCAAGTTTACTCATATATACTTTAGATTGATTTAAAACTTCATTTTTAATTTAAAAGGATCTAGG
TGAAGATCCTTTTTGATAATCTCATGACCAAAATCCCTTAACGTGAGTTTTCGTTCCACTGAGCGTCAGA
CCCCGTAGAAAAGATCAAAGGATCTTCTTGAGATCCTTTTTTTCTGCGCGTAATCTGCTGCTTGCAAACA
AAAAAACCACCGCTACCAGCGGTGGTTTGTTTGCCGGATCAAGAGCTACCAACTCTTTTTCCGAAGGTAA
CTGGCTTCAGCAGAGCGCAGATACCAAATACTGTTCTTCTAGTGTAGCCGTAGTTAGGCCACCACTTCAA
GAACTCTGTAGCACCGCCTACATACCTCGCTCTGCTAATCCTGTTACCAGTGGCTGCTGCCAGTGGCGAT
AAGTCGTGTCTTACCGGGTTGGACTCAAGACGATAGTTACCGGATAAGGCGCAGCGGTCGGGCTGAACGG
GGGGTTCGTGCACACAGCCCAGCTTGGAGCGAACGACCTACACCGAACTGAGATACCTACAGCGTGAGCT
ATGAGAAAGCGCCACGCTTCCCGAAGGGAGAAAGGCGGACAGGTATCCGGTAAGCGGCAGGGTCGGAACA
GGAGAGCGCACGAGGGAGCTTCCAGGGGGAAACGCCTGGTATCTTTATAGTCCTGTCGGGTTTCGCCACC
TCTGACTTGAGCGTCGATTTTTGTGATGCTCGTCAGGGGGGCGGAGCCTATGGAAAAACGCCAGCAACGC
GGCCTTTTTACGGTTCCTGGCCTTTTGCTGGCCTTTTGCTCACATGTTCTTTCCTGCGTTATCCCCTGAT
TCTGTGGATAACCGTATTACCGCCTTTGAGTGAGCTGATACCGCTCGCCGCAGCCGAACGACCGAGCGCA
GCGAGTCAGTGAGCGAGGAAGCGGAAGAGCGCCCAATACGCAAACCGCCTCTCCCCGCGCGTTGGCCGAT
TCATTAATGCAGCAAGCTCATGGCTGACTAATTTTTTTTATTTATGCAGAGGCCGAGGCCGCCTCGGCCT
CTGAGCTATTCCAGAAGTAGTGAGGAGGCTTTTTTGGAGGCCTAGGCTTTTGCAAAAAGCTCCCCGTGGC
ACGACAGGTTTCCCGACTGGAAAGCGGGCAGTGAGCGCAACGCAATTAATGTGAGTTAGCTCACTCATTA
GGCACCCCAGGCTTTACACTTTATGCTTCCGGCTCGTATGTTGTGTGGAATTGTGAGCGGATAACAATTT
CACACAGGAAACAGCTATGACATGATTACGAATTTCACAAATAAAGCATTTTTTTCACTGCATTCTAGTT
GTGGTTTGTCCAAACTCATCAATGTATCTTATCATGTCTGGATCAACTGGATAACTCAAGCTAACCAAAA
TCATCCCAAACTTCCCACCCCATACCCTATTACCACTGCCAATTACCTGTGGTTTCATTTACTCTAAACC
TGTGATTCCTCTGAATTATTTTCATTTTAAAGAAATTGTATTTGTTAAATATGTACTACAAACTTAGTAG
T
Features (pLannotate 1.2.2; 30 found; start..end, strand, type, name):
    377..634     +  LTR            5' LTR (truncated): truncated 5' long terminal repeat (LTR) from HIV-1
    681..806     +  misc_feature   HIV-1 Ψ: packaging signal of human immunodeficiency virus type 1
    790..1128    +  CDS            HIV-1 gag (fragment): gag protein from human immunodeficiency virus 1; gag
   1303..1536    +  misc_feature   RRE: The Rev response element (RRE) of HIV-1 allows for Rev-dependent mRNA export from the nucleus to the cytoplasm.
   1913..2013    +  CDS            Rev (fragment): human immunodeficiency virus 1 (HIV-1) Rev protein; rev; enhances nuclear export of unspliced and incompletely spliced viral mRNAs
   2058..2175    +  misc_feature   cPPT/CTS: central polypurine tract and central termination sequence of HIV-1
   2223..3401    +  promoter       EF-1α promoter: strong constitutive promoter for human elongation factor EF-1α
   3422..3439    +  protein_bind   attB1 (fragment): mutant version of attB; core recombination site for the Gateway® BP reaction BP Clonase™
   3448..6579    +  CDS            PIK3CD: PK3CD_HUMAN - Experimental evidence at protein level: Swiss-Prot protein existence level 1. Phosphoinositide-3-kinase (PI3K) phosphorylates phosphatidylinositol (PI) and its phosphorylated derivatives at position 3 of the inositol ring to produce 3-phosphoinositides (PubMed:9235916). Uses ATP and PtdIns(4,5)P2 (phosphatidylinositol 4,5- bisphosphate) to generate phosphatidylinositol 3,4,5-trisphosphate (PIP3) (PubMed:15135396). PIP3 plays a key role by recruiting PH domain-containing proteins to the membrane, including AKT1 and PDPK1, activating signaling cascades involved in cell growth, surv
   6587..6604    -  protein_bind   attB2 (fragment): mutant version of attB; core recombination site for the Gateway® BP reaction BP Clonase™
   6613..6631    +  promoter       T3 promoter: promoter for bacteriophage T3 RNA polymerase
   6657..6675    -  promoter       T7 promoter: promoter for bacteriophage T7 RNA polymerase
   6681..6699    -  protein_bind   attB4 (fragment): mutant version of attB; core recombination site for the Gateway® BP reaction BP Clonase™
   6755..6796    +  CDS            V5 tag: epitope tag from simian virus 5
   6922..7384    +  misc_feature   IRES: internal ribosome entry site (IRES) of the encephalomyocarditis virus (EMCV)
   7398..7995    +  CDS            PuroR (fragment): puromycin N-acetyltransferase; pac from Streptomyces; confers resistance to puromycin
   8011..8599    +  misc_feature   WPRE: woodchuck hepatitis virus posttranscriptional regulatory element
   8607..8672    +  CDS            nef (fragment): NEF_HV1Z2 - Experimental evidence at protein level: Swiss-Prot protein existence level 1. Extracellular Nef protein targets CD4(+) T-lymphocytes for apoptosis by interacting with CXCR4 surface receptors. From Human immunodeficiency virus type 1 group M subtype D (isolate Z2/CDC-Z34) (HIV-1).
   8674..8907    +  LTR            3' LTR (ΔU3): self-inactivating 3' long terminal repeat (LTR) from HIV-1
   9112..9216    +  promoter       AmpR promoter: bla
   9217..10077   +  CDS            AmpR: β-lactamase; bla; confers resistance to ampicillin, carbenicillin, and related antibiotics
  10248..10836   +  rep_origin     ori: high-copy-number ColE1/pMB1/pBR322/pUC origin of replication
  11019..11073   +  CDS            lacI (fragment): lac repressor; lacI; The lac repressor binds to the lac operator to inhibit transcription in E. coli. This inhibition can be relieved by adding lactose or isopropyl-β-D-thiogalactopyranoside (IPTG).
  11079..11172   +  rep_origin     SV40 ori (fragment): SV40 origin of replication
  11197..11234   +  CDS            lacI (fragment): lac repressor; lacI; The lac repressor binds to the lac operator to inhibit transcription in E. coli. This inhibition can be relieved by adding lactose or isopropyl-β-D-thiogalactopyranoside (IPTG).
  11247..11268   +  protein_bind   CAP binding site: CAP binding activates transcription in the presence of cAMP. E. coli catabolite activator protein
  11283..11313   +  promoter       lac promoter: promoter for the E. coli lac operon
  11317..11339   +  protein_bind   lac operator (fragment): The lac repressor binds to the lac operator to inhibit transcription in E. coli. This inhibition can be relieved by adding lactose or isopropyl-β-D-thiogalactopyranoside (IPTG). lac repressor encoded by lacI
  11371..11454   +  polyA_signal   SV40 poly(A) signal (fragment): SV40 polyadenylation signal
  11621..329     +  CDS            nef (fragment) (across the origin): NEF_HV1BR - Experimental evidence at protein level: Swiss-Prot protein existence level 1. Extracellular Nef protein targets CD4(+) T-lymphocytes for apoptosis by interacting with CXCR4 surface receptors (PubMed:14990729). From Human immunodeficiency virus type 1 group M subtype B (isolate BRU/LAI) (HIV-1).
