[The description below was written by a language model from this plasmid's Addgene catalogue record and pLannotate feature annotations shown in this document.]
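Description:
pHAGE-PIK3CD-A396T is an HIV-1-based lentiviral expression plasmid of about 11.6 kb, built on the pHAGE backbone, that carries the human PIK3CD open reading frame with an A396T substitution. PIK3CD encodes p110δ, the catalytic subunit of a class I phosphoinositide 3-kinase that generates PIP3 and thereby activates AKT and related growth and survival signalling. In bacteria the plasmid is maintained through a high-copy ColE1/pUC-type origin and selected with ampicillin via the β-lactamase gene.

The viral portion comprises a truncated 5' LTR, the Ψ packaging signal with an adjoining gag fragment, the Rev response element for Rev-dependent nuclear export of the genomic RNA, the cPPT/CTS, and a ΔU3 self-inactivating 3' LTR that removes LTR promoter activity after integration. Within this frame, the constitutive human EF-1α promoter drives the PIK3CD coding sequence, which is flanked by attB1 and attB2 remnants consistent with its insertion by Gateway recombination. Downstream lie short T3 and T7 promoter sequences, an attB4 fragment and a V5 epitope sequence; the record does not indicate whether the V5 tag is translated in frame with the kinase, and the intervening elements make this uncertain. An EMCV IRES then permits translation of puromycin N-acetyltransferase from the same transcript, so transduced mammalian cells can be selected with puromycin, and a WPRE enhances transcript expression.

The construct is intended for lentiviral delivery and stable expression of this PIK3CD variant. It comes from a study on the systematic functional annotation of somatic mutations in cancer, which suggests it is used to assess the effect of the A396T change.
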