Addgene plasmid #116562: pHAGE-PIK3CD-A396T
Purpose: Lentiviral expression of PIK3CD A396T
Depositing lab: Gordon Mills & Kenneth Scott. Depositing organization: Baylor College of Medicine. Publication: Systematic Functional Annotation of Somatic Mutations in Cancer. Ng PK, Li J, Jeong KJ, Shao S, Chen H, Tsang YH, Sengupta S, Wang Z, Bhavana VH, Tran R, Soewito S, Minussi DC, Moreno D, Kong K, Dogruluk T, Lu H, Gao J, Tokheim C, Zhou DC, Johnson AM, Zeng J, Ip CKM, Ju Z, Wester M, Yu S, Li Y, Vellano CP, Schultz N, Karchin R, Ding L, Lu Y, Cheung LWT, Chen K, Shaw KR, Meric-Bernstam F, Scott KL, Yi S, Sahni N, Liang H, Mills GB. Cancer Cell. 2018 Mar 12;33(3):450-462.e10. doi: 10.1016/j.ccell.2018.01.021. PubMed 29533785.
Backbone
  Vector backbone: pHAGE
  Vector type: Lentiviral
Growth in bacteria
  Bacterial resistance: Ampicillin, 100 μg/mL
  Growth temperature: 37°C
  Growth strain: Stbl3
  Copy number: High Copy
Gene/Insert
  Gene/Insert name: PIK3CD
  Species: H. sapiens (human)
  Mutation: A396T
  Entrez Gene: PIK3CD (a.k.a. APDS, IMD14, IMD14A, IMD14B, P110DELTA, PI3K, ROCHIS, p110D)
  Cloning method: Gateway Cloning
Terms and licenses: Academic/Nonprofit Terms; Industry Terms: Not Available to Industry
How to cite: pHAGE-PIK3CD-A396T was a gift from Gordon Mills & Kenneth Scott (Addgene plasmid # 116562 ; http://n2t.net/addgene:116562 ; RRID:Addgene_116562)
