>Addgene plasmid #116562 | pHAGE-PIK3CD-A396T | depositor partial sequence | sequence record 219437 | insert
ATGCCCCCTGGGGTGGACTGCCCCATGGAATTCTGGACCAAGGAGGAGAATCAGAGCGTTGTGGTTGACT
TCCTGCTGCCCACAGGGGTCTACCTGAACTTCCCTGTGTCCCGCAATGCCAACCTCAGCACCATCAAGCA
GCTGCTGTGGCACCGCGCCCAGTATGAGCCGCTCTTCCACATGCTCAGTGGCCCCGAGGCCTATGTGTTC
ACCTGCATCAACCAGACAGCGGAGCAGCAAGAGCTGGAGGACGAGCAACGGCGTCTGTGTGACGTGCAGC
CCTTCCTGCCCGTCCTGCGCCTGGTGGCCCGTGAGGGCGACCGCGTGAAGAAGCTCATCAACTCACAGAT
CAGCCTCCTCATCGGCAAAGGCCTCCACGAGTTTGACTCCTTGTGCGACCCAGAAGTGAACGACTTTCGC
GCCAAGATGTGCCAATTCTGCGAGGAGGCGGCCGCCCGCCGGCAGCAGCTGGGCTGGGAGGCCTGGCTGC
AGTACAGTTTCCCCCTGCAGCTGGAGCCCTCGGCTCAAACCTGGGGGCCTGGTACCCTGCGGCTCCCGAA
CCGGGCCCTTCTGGTCAACGTTAAGTTTGAGGGCAGCGAGGAGAGCTTCACCTTCCAGGTGTCCACCAAG
GACGTGCCGCTGGCGCTGATGGCCTGTGCCCTGCGGAAGAAGGCCACAGTGTTCCGGCAGCCGCTGGTGG
AGCAGCCGGAAGACTACACGCTGCAGGTGAACGGCAGGCATGAGTACCTGTATGGCAGCTACCCGCTCTG
CCAGTTCCAGTACATCTGCAGCTGCCTGCACAGTGGGTTGACCCCTCACCTGACCATGGTCCATTCCTCC
TCCATCCTCGCCATGCGGGATGAGCAGAGCAACCCTGCCCCCCAGGTCCAGAAACCGCGTGCCAAACCAC
CTCCCATTCCTGCGAAGAAGCCTTCCTCTGTGTCCCTGTGGTCCCTGGAGCAGCCGTTCCGCATCGAGCT
CATCCAGGGCAGCAAAGTGAACGCCGACGAGCGGATGAAGCTGGTGGTGCAGGCCGGGCTTTTCCACGGC
AACGAGATGCTGTGCAAGACGGTGTCCAGCTCGGAGGTGAGCGTGTGCTCGGAGCCCGTGTGGAAGCAGC
GGCTGGAGTTCGACATCAACATCTGCGACCTGCCCCGCATGGCCCGTCTCTGCTTTGCGCTGTACACCGT
GATCGAGAAAGCCAAGAAGGCTCGCTCCACCAAGAAGAAGTCCAAGAAGGCGGACTGCCCCATTGCCTGG
GCCAACCTCATGCTGTTTGACTACAAGGACCAGCTTAAGACCGGGGAACGCTGCCTCTACATGTGGCCCT
CCGTCCCAGATGAGAAGGGCGAGCTGCTGAACCCCACGGGCACTGTGCGCAGTAACCCCAACACGGATAG
CGCCGCTGCCCTGCTCATCTGCCTGCCCGAGGTGGCCCCGCACCCCGTGTACTACCCCGCCCTGGAGAAG
ATCTTGGAGCTGGGGCGACACAGCGAGTGTGTGCATGTCACCGAGGAGGAGCAGCTGCAGCTGCGGGAAA
TCCTGGAGCGGCGGGGGTCTGGGGAGCTGTATGAGCACGAGAAGGACCTGGTGTGGAAGCTGCGGCATGA
AGTCCAGGAGCACTTCCCGGAGGCGCTAGCCCGGCTGCTGCTGGTCACCAAGTGGAACAAGCATGAGGAT
GTGGCCCAGATGCTCTACCTGCTGTGCTCCTGGCCGGAGCTGCCCGTCCTGAGCGCCCTGGAGCTGCTAG
ACTTCAGCTTCCCCGATTGCCACGTAGGCTCCTTCGCCATCAAGTCGCTGCGGAAACTGACGGACGATGA
GCTGTTCCAGTACCTGCTGCAGCTGGTGCAGGTGCTCAAGTACGAGTCCTACCTGGACTGCGAGCTGACC
AAATTCCTGCTGGACCGGGCCCTGGCCAACCGCAAGATCGGCCACTTCCTTTTCTGGCACCTCCGCTCCG
AGATGCACGTGCCGTCGGTGGCCCTGCGCTTCGGCCTCATCCTGGAGGCCTACTGCAGGGGCAGCACCCA
CCACATGAAGGTGCTGATGAAGCAGGGGGAAGCACTGAGCAAACTGAAGGCCCTGAATGACTTCGTCAAG
CTGAGCTCTCAGAAGACCCCCAAGCCCCAGACCAAGGAGCTGATGCACTTGTGCATGCGGCAGGAGGCCT
ACCTAGAGGCCCTCTCCCACCTGCAGTCCCCACTCGACCCCAGCACCCTGCTGGCTGAAGTCTGCGTGGA
GCAGTGCACCTTCATGGACTCCAAGATGAAGCCCCTGTGGATCATGTACAGCAACGAGGAGGCAGGCAGC
GGCGGCAGCGTGGGCATCATCTTTAAGAACGGGGATGACCTCCGGCAGGACATGCTGACCCTGCAGATGA
TCCAGCTCATGGACGTCCTGTGGAAGCAGGAGGGGCTGGACCTGAGGATGACCCCCTATGGCTGCCTCCC
CACCGGGGACCGCACAGGCCTCATTGAGGTGGTACTCCGTTCAGACACCATCGCCAACATCCAACTCAAC
AAGAGCAACATGGCAGCCACAGCCGCCTTCAACAAGGATGCCCTGCTCAACTGGCTGAAGTCCAAGAACC
CGGGGGAGGCCCTGGATCGAGCCATTGAGGAGTTCACCCTCTCCTGTGCTGGCTATTGTGTGGCCACATA
TGTGCTGGGCATTGGCGATCGGCACAGCGACAACATCATGATCCGAGAGAGTGGGCAGCTGTTCCACATT
GATTTTGGCCACTTTCTGGGGAATTTCAAGACCAAGTTTGGAATCAACCGCGAGCGTGTCCCATTCATCC
TCACCTACGACTTTGTCCATGTGATTCAGCAGGGGAAGACTAATAATAGTGAGAAATTTGAACGGTTCCG
GGGCTACTGTGAAAGGGCCTACACCATCCTGCGGCGCCACGGGCTTCTCTTCCTCCACCTCTTTGCCCTG
ATGCGGGCGGCAGGCCTGCCTGAGCTCAGCTGCTCCAAAGACATCCAGTATCTCAAGGACTCCCTGGCAC
TGGGGAAAACAGAGGAGGAGGCACTGAAGCACTTCCGAGTGAAGTTTAACGAAGCCCTCCGTGAGAGCTG
GAAAACCAAAGTGAACTGGCTGGCCCACAACGTGTCCAAAGACAACAGGCAG
